>Addgene plasmid #62246 | pAN-PBAD-YFP | depositor full sequence | sequence record 102041 | pAN-PBAD-YFP sequence 4169 bps
TTCAGCCAAAAAACTTAAGACCGCCGGTCTTGTCCACTACCTTGCAGTAATGCGGTGGACAGGATCGGCG
GTTTTCTTTTCTCTTCTCAAGAATTCGCGGCCGCTTCTAGAGTTATGACAACTTGACGGCTACATCATTC
ACTTTTTCTTCACAACCGGCACGGAACTCGCTCGGGCTGGCCCCGGTGCATTTTTTAAATACCCGCGAGA
AATAGAGTTGATCGTCAAAACCAACATTGCGACCGACGGTGGCGATAGGCATCCGGGTGGTGCTCAAAAG
CAGCTTCGCCTGGCTGATACGTTGGTCCTCGCGCCAGCTTAAGACGCTAATCCCTAACTGCTGGCGGAAA
AGATGTGACAGACGCGACGGCGACAAGCAAACATGCTGTGCGACGCTGGCGATATCAAAATTGCTGTCTG
CCAGGTGATCGCTGATGTACTGACAAGCCTCGCGTACCCGATTATCCATCGGTGGATGGAGCGACTCGTT
AATCGCTTCCATGCGCCGCAGTAACAATTGCTCAAGCAGATTTATCGCCAGCAGCTCCGAATAGCGCCCT
TCCCCTTGCCCGGCGTTAATGATTTGCCCAAACAGGTCGCTGAAATGCGGCTGGTGCGCTTCATCCGGGC
GAAAGAACCCCGTATTGGCAAATATTGACGGCCAGTTAAGCCATTCATGCCAGTAGGCGCGCGGACGAAA
GTAAACCCACTGGTGATACCATTCGCGAGCCTCCGGATGACGACCGTAGTGATGAATCTCTCCTGGCGGG
AACAGCAAAATATCACCCGGTCGGCAAACAAATTCTCGTCCCTGATTTTTCACCACCCCCTGACCGCGAA
TGGTGAGATTGAGAATATAACCTTTCATTCCCAGCGGTCGGTCGATAAAAAAATCGAGATAACCGTTGGC
CTCAATCGGCGTTAAACCCGCCACCAGATGGGCATTAAACGAGTATCCCGGCAGCAGGGGATCATTTTGC
GCTTCAGCCATACTTTTCATACTCCCGCCATTCAGAGAAGAAACCAATTGTCCATATTGCATCAGACATT
GTCGTCACTGCGTCTTTTACTGGCTCTTCTCGCTAACCAAACCGGTAACCCCGCTTATTAAAAGCATTCT
GTAACAAAGCGGGACCAAAGCCATGACAAAAACGCGTAACAAAAGTGTCTATAATCACGGCAGAAAAGTC
CACATTGATTATTTGCACGGCGTCACACTTTGCTATGCCATAGCATTTTTATCCATAAGATTAGCGGATC
CTACCTGACGCTTTTTATCGCAACTCTCTACTGTTTCTCCATATACTAGAGTCACACAGGAAAGTACTAG
ATGGTGAGCAAGGGCGAGGAGCTGTTCACCGGGGTGGTGCCCATCCTGGTCGAGCTGGACGGCGACGTAA
ACGGCCACAAGTTCAGCGTGTCCGGCGAGGGCGAGGGCGATGCCACCTACGGCAAGCTGACCCTGAAGTT
CATCTGCACCACCGGCAAGCTGCCCGTGCCCTGGCCCACCCTCGTGACCACCTTCGGCTACGGCCTGCAA
TGCTTCGCCCGCTACCCCGACCACATGAAGCTGCACGACTTCTTCAAGTCCGCCATGCCCGAAGGCTACG
TCCAGGAGCGCACCATCTTCTTCAAGGACGACGGCAACTACAAGACCCGCGCCGAGGTGAAGTTCGAGGG
CGACACCCTGGTGAACCGCATCGAGCTGAAGGGCATCGACTTCAAGGAGGACGGCAACATCCTGGGGCAC
AAGCTGGAGTACAACTACAACAGCCACAACGTCTATATCATGGCCGACAAGCAGAAGAACGGCATCAAGG
TGAACTTCAAGATCCGCCACAACATCGAGGACGGCAGCGTGCAGCTCGCCGACCACTACCAGCAGAACAC
CCCCATCGGCGACGGCCCCGTGCTGCTGCCCGACAACCACTACCTGAGCTACCAGTCCGCCCTGAGCAAA
GACCCCAACGAGAAGCGCGATCACATGGTCCTGCTGGAGTTCGTGACCGCCGCCGGGATCACTCTCGGCA
TGGACGAGCTGTACAAGTAATAATACTAGAGCCAGGCATCAAATAAAACGAAAGGCTCAGTCGAAAGACT
GGGCCTTTCGTTTTATCTGTTGTTTGTCGGTGAACGCTCTCTACTAGAGTCACACTGGCTCACCTTCGGG
TGGGCCTTTCTGCGTTTATAGCTCACTCAAAGGCGGTAATACGGTTATCCACAGAATCAGGGGATAACGC
AGGAAAGAACATGTGAGCAAAAGGCCAGCAAAAGGCCAGGAACCGTAAAAAGGCCGCGTTGCTGGCGTTT
TTCCATAGGCTCCGCCCCCCTGACGAGCATCACAAAAATCGACGCTCAAGTCAGAGGTGGCGAAACCCGA
CAGGACTATAAAGATACCAGGCGTTTCCCCCTGGAAGCTCCCTCGTGCGCTCTCCTGTTCCGACCCTGCC
GCTTACCGGATACCTGTCCGCCTTTCTCCCTTCGGGAAGCGTGGCGCTTTCTCATAGCTCACGCTGTAGG
TATCTCAGTTCGGTGTAGGTCGTTCGCTCCAAGCTGGGCTGTGTGCACGAACCCCCCGTTCAGCCCGACC
GCTGCGCCTTATCCGGTAACTATCGTCTTGAGTCCAACCCGGTAAGACACGACTTATCGCCACTGGCAGC
AGCCACTGGTAACAGGATTAGCAGAGCGAGGTATGTAGGCGGTGCTACAGAGTTCTTGAAGTGGTGGCCT
AACTACGGCTACACTAGAAGGACAGTATTTGGTATCTGCGCTCTGCTGAAGCCAGTTACCTTCGGAAAAA
GAGTTGGTAGCTCTTGATCCGGCAAACAAACCACCGCTGGTAGCGGTGGTTTTTTTGTTTGCAAGCAGCA
GATTACGCGCAGAAAAAAAGGATCTCAAGAAGATCCTTTGATCTTTTCTACGGGGTCTGACGCTCAGTGG
AACGAAAACTCACGTTAAGGGATTTTGGTCATGAGATTATCAAAAAGGATCTTCACCTAGATCCTTTTAA
ATTAAAAATGAAGTTTTAAATCAATCTAAAGTATATATGAGTAAACTTGGTCTGACAGTTACCAATGCTT
AATCAGTGAGGCACCTATCTCAGCGATCTGTCTATTTCGTTCATCCATAGTTGCCTGACTCCCCGTCGTG
TAGATAACTACGATACGGGAGGGCTTACCATCTGGCCCCAGTGCTGCAATGATACCGCGAGACCCACGCT
CACCGGCTCCAGATTTATCAGCAATAAACCAGCCAGCCGGAAGGGCCGAGCGCAGAAGTGGTCCTGCAAC
TTTATCCGCCTCCATCCAGTCTATTAATTGTTGCCGGGAAGCTAGAGTAAGTAGTTCGCCAGTTAATAGT
TTGCGCAACGTTGTTGCCATTGCTACAGGCATCGTGGTGTCACGCTCGTCGTTTGGTATGGCTTCATTCA
GCTCCGGTTCCCAACGATCAAGGCGAGTTACATGATCCCCCATGTTGTGCAAAAAAGCGGTTAGCTCCTT
CGGTCCTCCGATCGTTGTCAGAAGTAAGTTGGCCGCAGTGTTATCACTCATGGTTATGGCAGCACTGCAT
AATTCTCTTACTGTCATGCCATCCGTAAGATGCTTTTCTGTGACTGGTGAGTACTCAACCAAGTCATTCT
GAGAATAGTGTATGCGGCGACCGAGTTGCTCTTGCCCGGCGTCAATACGGGATAATACCGCGCCACATAG
CAGAACTTTAAAAGTGCTCATCATTGGAAAACGTTCTTCGGGGCGAAAACTCTCAAGGATCTTACCGCTG
TTGAGATCCAGTTCGATGTAACCCACTCGTGCACCCAACTGATCTTCAGCATCTTTTACTTTCACCAGCG
TTTCTGGGTGAGCAAAAACAGGAAGGCAAAATGCCGCAAAAAAGGGAATAAGGGCGACACGGAAATGTTG
AATACTCATACTCTTCCTTTTTCAATATTATTGAAGCATTTATCAGGGTTATTGTCTCATGAGCGGATAC
ATATTTGAATGTATTTAGAAAAATAAACAAATAGGGGTTCCGCGCACATTTCCCCGAAAAGTGCCACCTG
ACGTCTAAGAAACCATTATTATCATGACATTAACCTATAAAAATAGGCGTATCACGAGGCAGAATTTCAG
ATAAAAAAAATCCTTAGCTTTCGCTAAGGATGATTTCTG
Features (pLannotate 1.2.2; 10 found; start..end, strand, type, name):
     91..112     +  misc_feature   BioBrick prefix: BioBrick prefix for parts that do not start with "ATG"
    113..991     -  CDS            araC: L-arabinose regulatory protein; araC
   1137..1302    +  promoter       araBAD promoter: araBAD; promoter of the L-arabinose operon of E. coli; the araC regulatory gene is transcribed in the opposite direction (Guzman et al., 1995)
   1331..2050    +  CDS            EYFP: enhanced YFP mammalian codon-optimized
   2070..2141    +  terminator     rrnB T1 terminator: transcription terminator T1 from the E. coli rrnB gene
   2157..2184    +  terminator     T7Te terminator: phage T7 early transcription terminator
   2310..2898    -  rep_origin     ori: high-copy-number ColE1/pMB1/pBR322/pUC origin of replication
   3069..3929    -  CDS            AmpR: β-lactamase; bla; confers resistance to ampicillin, carbenicillin, and related antibiotics
   3930..4034    -  promoter       AmpR promoter: bla
   4124..4167    -  terminator     bacterial terminator: putative bacterial transcription terminator
