[The description below was written by a language model from this plasmid's Addgene catalogue record and pLannotate feature annotations shown in this document.]
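Description:
pAN-PBAD-YFP is a 4,169 bp bacterial expression plasmid that serves as a fluorescent reporter for the arabinose-inducible PBAD promoter in E. coli. The catalogue entry lists the backbone as unknown and the copy number as unknown. The annotated sequence, however, shows a ColE1/pMB1-family origin of replication, a type generally associated with high copy number. It also shows a β-lactamase gene (AmpR) driven by its own bla promoter, which provides ampicillin selection. A BioBrick prefix sits upstream of the regulatory cassette, and a putative bacterial terminator lies beyond the resistance marker.

The payload follows the classic araC–PBAD arrangement. The araC regulator gene is encoded on the reverse strand and is transcribed divergently from the araBAD promoter, which drives an EYFP coding sequence on the forward strand (annotated as the mammalian codon-optimized variant). AraC represses the promoter in the absence of L-arabinose and activates it when the sugar is present, so YFP fluorescence reports promoter output as a function of inducer concentration. Transcription of the reporter is stopped by two tandem terminators, rrnB T1 followed by the phage T7 early terminator T7Te, which insulate the downstream origin and marker from read-through.

According to the record, the plasmid was used to characterize PBAD promoter activity. Those measurements supported response functions for dCas9 and sgRNA components in work on multi-input CRISPR/Cas genetic circuits. In that setting it acts as a calibration construct: measuring YFP across arabinose levels allows the inducer input to be expressed as promoter activity when the same promoter drives circuit parts elsewhere.
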