Addgene plasmid #62246: pAN-PBAD-YFP
Purpose: used to characterize the promoter activities of PBAD for dCas9 and sgRNA response functions.
Depositing lab: Christopher Voigt. Depositing organization: Massachusetts Institute of Technology. Publication: Multi-input CRISPR/Cas genetic circuits that interface host regulatory networks. Nielsen AA, Voigt CA. Mol Syst Biol. 2014 Nov 24;10:763. doi: 10.15252/msb.20145735. PubMed 25422271.
Backbone
  Vector backbone: unknown
  Total vector size (bp): 4169
  Vector type: Bacterial Expression
Growth in bacteria
  Bacterial resistance: Ampicillin, 100 μg/mL
  Growth temperature: 37°C
  Growth strain: DH5alpha
  Copy number: Unknown
Gene/Insert
  Gene/Insert name: YFP
  Promoter: pBAD
  Cloning method: Unknown
  Sequencing primers: 5′ pBAD-F; 3′ rrnB-T1-term-Rev
Terms and licenses: Academic/Nonprofit Terms; Industry Terms: Not Available to Industry
How to cite: pAN-PBAD-YFP was a gift from Christopher Voigt (Addgene plasmid # 62246 ; http://n2t.net/addgene:62246 ; RRID:Addgene_62246)
