>Addgene plasmid #62246 | pAN-PBAD-YFP | addgene partial sequence | sequence record 105865 | pBAD-F 5'-ATGCCATAGCATTTTTATCC-3'
TTTATCGCAACTCTCTACTGTTTCTCCATATACTAGAGTCACACAGGAAAGTACTAGATGGTGAGCAAGG
GCGAGGAGCTGTTCACCGGGGTGGTGCCCATCCTGGTCGAGCTGGACGGCGACGTAAACGGCCACAAGTT
CAGCGTGTCCGGCGAGGGCGAGGGCGATGCCACCTACGGCAAGCTGACCCTGAAGTTCATCTGCACCACC
GGCAAGCTGCCCGTGCCCTGGCCCACCCTCGTGACCACCTTCGGCTACGGCCTGCAATGCTTCGCCCGCT
ACCCCGACCACATGAAGCTGCACGACTTCTTCAAGTCCGCCATGCCCGAAGGCTACGTCCAGGAGCGCAC
CATCTTCTTCAAGGACGACGGCAACTACAAGACCCGCGCCGAGGTGAAGTTCGAGGGCGACACCCTGGTG
AACCGCATCGAGCTGAAGGGCATCGACTTCAAGGAGGACGGCAACATCCTGGGGCACAAGCTGGAGTACA
ACTACAACAGCCACAACGTCTATATCATGGCCGACAAGCAGAAGAACGGCATCAAGGTGAACTTCAAGAT
CCGCCACAACATCGAGGACGGCAGCGTGCAGCTCGCCGACCACTACCAGCAGAACACCCCCATCGGCGAC
GGCCCCGTGCTGCTGCCCGACAACCACTACCTGAGCTACCAGTCCGCCCTGAGCAAAGACCCCAACGAGA
AGCGCGATCACATGGTCCTGCTGGAGTTCGTGACCGCCGCCGGGATCACTCTCGGCATGGACGAGCTGTA
CAAGTAATAATACTAGAGCCAGGCATCAAATAAAACGAAAGGCTCAGTCGAAAGACTGGGCCTTTCGTTT
