>Addgene plasmid #62246 | pAN-PBAD-YFP | addgene partial sequence | sequence record 106166 | AraC-F 5'-TGACAACTTGACGGCTACATC-3'
TCGCTCGGGCTGGCCCCGGTGCATTTTTTAAATACCCGCGAGAAATAGAGTTGATCGTCAAAACCAACAT
TGCGACCGACGGTGGCGATAGGCATCCGGGTGGTGCTCAAAAGCAGCTTCGCCTGGCTGATACGTTGGTC
CTCGCGCCAGCTTAAGACGCTAATCCCTAACTGCTGGCGGAAAAGATGTGACAGACGCGACGGCGACAAG
CAAACATGCTGTGCGACGCTGGCGATATCAAAATTGCTGTCTGCCAGGTGATCGCTGATGTACTGACAAG
CCTCGCGTACCCGATTATCCATCGGTGGATGGAGCGACTCGTTAATCGCTTCCATGCGCCGCAGTAACAA
TTGCTCAAGCAGATTTATCGCCAGCAGCTCCGAATAGCGCCCTTCCCCTTGCCCGGCGTTAATGATTTGC
CCAAACAGGTCGCTGAAATGCGGCTGGTGCGCTTCATCCGGGCGAAAGAACCCCGTATTGGCAAATATTG
ACGGCCAGTTAAGCCATTCATGCCAGTAGGCGCGCGGACGAAAGTAAACCCACTGGTGATACCATTCGCG
AGCCTCCGGATGACGACCGTAGTGATGAATCTCTCCTGGCGGGAACAGCAAAATATCACCCGGTCGGCAA
ACAAATTCTCGTCCCTGATTTTTCACCACCCCCTGACCGCGAATGGTGAGATTGAGAATATAACCTTTCA
TTCCCAGCGGTCGGTCGATAAAAAAATCGAGATAACCGTTGGCCTCAATCGGCGTTAAACCCGCCACCAG
ATGGGCATTAAACGAGTATCCCGGCAGCAGGGGATCATTTTGCGCTTCAGCCATACTTTTCATACTCCCG
CCATTCAGAGAAGAAACCAATTGTCCATATTGCATCAGACATTGTCGTCACTGCGTCTTTTACTGGCTCT
TCTCGCTAACCAAACCGGTAACCC
